>Addgene plasmid #193035 | pCA528 IST1 L328D (316-366)(C-Cys) | addgene full sequence | sequence record 379007 | Addgene NGS Result
TGGCGAATGGG
[124 nt withheld, positions 12-135]
C
[91 nt withheld, positions 137-227]
A
[49 nt withheld, positions 229-277]
CCTTTGACGTTGGAGTCCACGTTCTTT
[37 nt withheld, positions 305-341]
ACCCTATCTCGGTCTATTCTTTTGATTTATAAGGGATTTTGCCGATTTCGGCCTATTGGTTAAAAAATGA
GCTGATTTAACAAAAATTTAACGCGAATTTTAACAAAATATTAACGCTTACAATTTAGGTGGCACTTTTC
GGGGAAATGTGCGCGGAACCCCTATTTGTTTATTTTTCTAAATACATTCAAATATGTATCCGCTCATGAA
TTAATTCTTAGAAAAACTCATCGAGCATCAAATGAAACTGCAATTTATTCATATCAGGATTATCAATACC
ATATTTTTGAAAAAGCCGTTTCTGTAATGAAGGAGAAAACTCACCGAGGCAGTTCCATAGGATGGCAAGA
TCCTGGTATCGGTCTGCGATTCCGACTCGTCCAACATCAATACAACCTATTAATTTCCCCTCGTCAAAAA
TAAGGTTATCAAGTGAGAAATCACCATGAGTGACGACTGAATCCGGTGAGAATGGCAAAAGTTTATGCAT
TTCTTTCCAGACTTGTTCAACAGGCCAGCCATTACGCTCGTCATCAAAATCACTCGCATCAACCAAACCG
TTATTCATTCGTGATTGCGCCTGAGCGAGACGAAATACGCGATCGCTGTTAAAAGGACAATTACAAACAG
GAATCGAATGCAACCGGCGCAGGAACACTGCCAGCGCATCAACAATATTTTCACCTGAATCAGGATATTC
TTCTAATACCTGGAATGCTGTTTTCCCGGGGATCGCAGTGGTGAGTAACCATGCATCATCAGGAGTACGG
ATAAAATGCTTGATGGTCGGAAGAGGCATAAATTCCGTCAGCCAGTTTAGTCTGACCATCTCATCTGTAA
CATCATTGGCAACGCTACCTTTGCCATGTTTCAGAAACAACTCTGGCGCATCGGGCTTCCCATACAATCG
ATAGATTGTCGCACCTGATTGCCCGACATTATCGCGAGCCCATTTATACCCATATAAATCAGCATCCATG
TTGGAATTTAATCGCGGCCTAGAGCAAGACGTTTCCCGTTGAATATGGCTCATAACACCCCTTGTATTAC
TGTTTATGTAAGCAGACAGTTTTATTGTTCATGACCAAAATCCCTTAACGTGAGTTTTCGTTCCACTGAG
CGTCAGACCCCGTAGAAAAGATCAAAGGATCTTCTTGAGATCCTTTTTTTCTGCGCGTAATCTGCTGCTT
GCAAACAAAAAAACCACCGCTACCAGCGGTGGTTTGTTTGCCGGATCAAGAGCTACCAACTCTTTTTCCG
AAGGTAACTGGCTTCAGCAGAGCGCAGATACCAAATACTGTCCTTCTAGTGTAGCCGTAGTTAGGCCACC
ACTTCAAGAACTCTGTAGCACCGCCTACATACCTCGCTCTGCTAATCCTGTTACCAGTGGCTGCTGCCAG
TGGCGATAAGTCGTGTCTTACCGGGTTGGACTCAAGACGATAGTTACCGGATAAGGCGCAGCGGTCGGGC
TGAACGGGGGGTTCGTGCACACAGCCCAGCTTGGAGCGAACGACCTACACCGAACTGAGATACCTACAGC
GTGAGCTATGAGAAAGCGCCACGCTTCCCGAAGGGAGAAAGGCGGACAGGTATCCGGTAAGCGGCAGGGT
CGGAACAGGAGAGCGCACGAGGGAGCTTCCAGGGGGAAACGCCTGGTATCTTTATAGTCCTGTCGGGTTT
CGCCACCTCTGACTTGAGCGTCGATTTTTGTGATGCTCGTCAGGGGGGCGGAGCCTATGGAAAAACGCCA
GCAACGCGGCCTTTTTACGGTTCCTGGCCTTTTGCTGGCCTTTTGCTCACATGTTCTTTCCTGCGTTATC
CCCTGATTCTGTGGATAACCGTATTACCGCCTTTGAGTGAGCTGATACCGCTCGCCGCAGCCGAACGACC
GAGCGCAGCGAGTCAGTGAGCGAGGAAGCGGAAGAGCGCCTGATGCGGTATTTTCTCCTTACGCATCTGT
GCGGTATTTCACACCGCAATGGTGCACTCTCAGTACAATCTGCTCTGATGCCGCATAGTTAAGCCAGTAT
ACACTCCGCTATCGCTACGTGACTGGGTCATGGCTGCGCCCCGACACCCGCCAACACCCGCTGACGCGCC
CTGACGGGCTTGTCTGCTCCCGGCATCCGCTTACAGACAAGCTGTGACCGTCTCCGGGAGCTGCATGTGT
CAGAGGTTTTCACCGTCATCACCGAAACGCGCGAGGCAGCTGCGGTAAAGCTCATCAGCGTGGTCGTGAA
GCGATTCACAGATGTCTGCCTGTTCATCCGCGTCCAGCTCGTTGAGTTTCTCCAGAAGCGTTAATGTCTG
GCTTCTGATAAAGCGGGCCATGTTAAGGGCGGTTTTTTCCTGTTTGGTCACTGATGCCTCCGTGTAAGGG
GGATTTCTGTTCATGGGGGTAATGATACCGATGAAACGAGAGAGGATGCTCACGATACGGGTTACTGATG
ATGAACATGCCCGGTTACTGGAACGTTGTGAGGGTAAACAACTGGCGGTATGGATGCGGCGGGACCAGAG
AAAAATCACTCAGGGTCAATGCCAGCGCTTCGTTAATACAGATGTAGGTGTTCCACAGGGTAGCCAGCAG
CATCCTGCGATGCAGATCCGGAACATAATGGTGCAGGGCGCTGACTTCCGCGTTTCCAGACTTTACGAAA
CACGGAAACCGAAGACCATTCATGTTGTTGCTCAGGTCGCAGACGTTTTGCAGCAGCAGTCGCTTCACGT
TCGCTCGCGTATCGGTGATTCATTCTGCTAACCAGTAAGGCAACCCCGCCAGCCTAGCCGGGTCCTCAAC
GACAGGAGCACGATCATGCGCACCCGTGGGGCCGCCATGCCGGCGATAATGGCCTGCTTCTCGCCGAAAC
GTTTGGTGGCGGGACCAGTGACGAAGGCTTGAGCGAGGGCGTGCAAGATTCCGAATACCGCAAGCGACAG
GCCGATCATCGTCGCGCTCCAGCGAAAGCGGTCCTCGCCGAAAATGACCCAGAGCGCTGCCGGCACCTGT
CCTACGAGTTGCATGATAAAGAAGACAGTCATAAGTGCGGCGACGATAGTCATGCCCCGCGCCCACCGGA
AGGAGCTGACTGGGTTGAAGGCTCTCAAGGGCATCGGTCGAGATCCCGGTGCCTAATGAGTGAGCTAACT
TACATTAATTGCGTTGCGCTCACTGCCCGCTTTCCAGTCGGGAAACCTGTCGTGCCAGCTGCATTAATGA
ATCGGCCAACGCGCGGGGAGAGGCGGTTTGCGTATTGGGCGCCAGGGTGGTTTTTCTTTTCACCAGTGAG
ACGGGCAACAGCTGATTGCCCTTCACCGCCTGGCCCTGAGAGAGTTGCAGCAAGCGGTCCACGCTGGTTT
GCCCCAGCAGGCGAAAATCCTGTTTGATGGTGGTTAACGGCGGGATATAACATGAGCTGTCTTCGGTATC
GTCGTATCCCACTACCGAGATATCCGCACCAACGCGCAGCCCGGACTCGGTAATGGCGCGCATTGCGCCC
AGCGCCATCTGATCGTTGGCAACCAGCATCGCAGTGGGAACGATGCCCTCATTCAGCATTTGCATGGTTT
GTTGAAAACCGGACATGGCACTCCAGTCGCCTTCCCGTTCCGCTATCGGCTGAATTTGATTGCGAGTGAG
ATATTTATGCCAGCCAGCCAGACGCAGACGCGCCGAGACAGAACTTAATGGGCCCGCTAACAGCGCGATT
TGCTGGTGACCCAATGCGACCAGATGCTCCACGCCCAGTCGCGTACCGTCTTCATGGGAGAAAATAATAC
TGTTGATGGGTGTCTGGTCAGAGACATCAAGAAATAACGCCGGAACATTAGTGCAGGCAGCTTCCACAGC
AATGGCATCCTGGTCATCCAGCGGATAGTTAATGATCAGCCCACTGACGCGTTGCGCGAGAAGATTGTGC
ACCGCCGCTTTACAGGCTTCGACGCCGCTTCGTTCTACCATCGACACCACCACGCTGGCACCCAGTTGAT
CGGCGCGAGATTTAATCGCCGCGACAATTTGCGACGGCGCGTGCAGGGCCAGACTGGAGGTGGCAACGCC
AATCAGCAACGACTGTTTGCCCGCCAGTTGTTGTGCCACGCGGTTGGGAATGTAATTCAGCTCCGCCATC
GCCGCTTCCACTTTTTCCCGCGTTTTCGCAGAAACGTGGCTGGCCTGGTTCACCACGCGGGAAACGGTCT
GATAAGAGACACCGGCATACTCTGCGACATCGTATAACGTTACTGGTTTCACATTCACCACCCTGAATTG
ACTCTCTTCCGGGCGCTATCATGCCATACCGCGAAAGGTTTTGCGCCATTCGATGGTGTCCGGGATCTCG
ACGCTCTCCCTTATGCGACTCCTGCATTAGGAAGCAGCCCAGTAGTAGGTTGAGGCCGTTGAGCACCGCC
GCCGCAAGGAATGGTGCATGCAAGGAGATGGCGCCCAACAGTCCCCCGGCCACGGGGCCTGCCACCATAC
CCACGCCGAAACAAGCGCTCATGAGCCCGAAGTGGCGAGCCCGATCTTCCCCATCGGTGATGTCGGCGAT
ATAGGCGCCAGCAACCGCACCTGTGGCGCCGGTGATGCCGGCCACGATGCGTCCGGCGTAGAGGATCGAG
ATCTCGATCCCGCGAAATTAATACGACTCACTATAGGGGAATTGTGAGCGGATAACAATTCCCCTCTAGA
AATAATTTTGTTTAACTTTAAGAAGGAGATATACATATGGGTCATCACCATCATCACCATGGTTCGGACT
CAGAAGTCAATCAAGAAGCTAAGCCAGAGGTCAAGCCAGAAGTCAAGCCTGAGACTCACATCAATTTAAA
GGTGTCCGATGGATCTTCAGAGATCTTCTTCAAGATCAAAAAGACCACTCCTTTAAGAAGGCTGATGGAA
GCGTTCGCTAAAAGACAGGGTAAGGAAATGGACTCCTTAAGATTCTTGTACGACGGTATTAGAATTCAAG
CTGATCAGACCCCTGAAGATTTGGACATGGAGGATAACGATATTATTGAGGCTCACAGAGAACAGATTGG
TGGTGGTCCTGCAGATAACTATGACAACTTTGTCCTACCAGAGGATCCATCTGTGCCAGACACACTACCA
ACTGCATCTGCTGGTGCCAGCACCTCAGCATCTGAAGACATTGACTTTGATGATCTTTCCCGGAGGTTTG
AAGAGCTGAAAAAGAAAACAGGCTGCTAGGGATCCGAATTCGAGCTCCGTCGACAAGCTTGCGGCCGCAC
TCGAGCACCACCACCACCACCACTGAGATCCGGCTGCTAACAAAGCCCGAAAGGAAGCTGAGTTGGCTGC
TGCCACCGCTGAGCAATAACTAGCATAACCCCTTGGGGCCTCTAAACGGGTCTTGAGGGGTTTTTTGCTG
AAAGGAGGAACTATATCCGGAT
Features (pLannotate 1.2.2; 20 found; start..end, strand, type, name):
     12..440     +  rep_origin     f1 ori (sequence partly withheld): f1 bacteriophage origin of replication; arrow indicates direction of (+) strand synthesis
    493..550     +  promoter       AmpR promoter (fragment): bla
    559..1374    -  CDS            KanR: aminoglycoside phosphotransferase; aph(3')-Ia; confers resistance to kanamycin in bacteria or G418 (Geneticin®) in eukaryotes
   1496..2084    +  rep_origin     ori: high-copy-number ColE1/pMB1/pBR322/pUC origin of replication
   2270..2409    -  misc_feature   bom: basis of mobility region from pBR322
   2511..2702    -  CDS            rop: Rop protein, which maintains plasmids at low copy number; rop
   2719..3099    +  CDS            YPB1_ECOLX: Protein predicted: Swiss-Prot protein existence level 4. From Escherichia coli.
   3171..3462    -  CDS            TcR (fragment): tetracycline efflux protein; tet; confers resistance to tetracycline
   3477..3498    -  protein_bind   CAP binding site: CAP binding activates transcription in the presence of cAMP. E. coli catabolite activator protein
   3511..4593    -  CDS            lacI: lac repressor; lacI; The lac repressor binds to the lac operator to inhibit transcription in E. coli. This inhibition can be relieved by adding lactose or isopropyl-β-D-thiogalactopyranoside (IPTG).
   4594..4671    -  promoter       lacI promoter: lacI
   4679..4958    -  CDS            TcR (fragment): tetracycline efflux protein; tet; confers resistance to tetracycline
   4980..4998    +  promoter       T7 promoter: promoter for bacteriophage T7 RNA polymerase
   4999..5023    +  protein_bind   lac operator: The lac repressor binds to the lac operator to inhibit transcription in E. coli. This inhibition can be relieved by adding lactose or isopropyl-β-D-thiogalactopyranoside (IPTG). lac repressor encoded by lacI
   5038..5060    +  RBS            RBS: efficient ribosome binding site from bacteriophage T7 gene 10 (Olins and Rangwala, 1989)
   5095..5385    +  CDS            SUMO: cleavable ubiquitin-like protein tag; S. cerevisiae SMT3 (truncated)
   5389..5541    +  CDS            IST1 (fragment): IST1_HUMAN - Also known as KIAA0174. Experimental evidence at protein level: Swiss-Prot protein existence level 1. ESCRT-III-like protein involved in specific functions of the ESCRT machinery. Is required for efficient abscission during cytokinesis, but not for HIV-1 budding. The involvement in the MVB pathway is not established. Involved in recruiting VPS4A and/or VPS4B to the midbody of dividing cells (PubMed:19129479, PubMed:19129480). During late anaphase, involved in nuclear envelope reassembly and mitotic spindle disassembly together with the ESCRT-III complex: IST1 acts by mediating the
   5597..5614    +  CDS            9xHis (fragment): 9xHis affinity tag
   5624..5673    +  CDS            SET1 (fragment): solubility-enhancement tag derived from T7 phage gene 10B
   5681..5728    +  terminator     T7 terminator: transcription terminator for bacteriophage T7 RNA polymerase
