[The description below was written by a language model from this plasmid's Addgene catalogue record and pLannotate feature annotations shown in this document.]
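Description:
pCA528 IST1 L328D (316-366)(C-Cys) is a 5.75 kb bacterial expression plasmid built on the pCA528 backbone, a pET-style vector. It is selected with kanamycin through an aph(3')-Ia resistance gene and replicates from a ColE1/pMB1-type origin. The rop gene and bom region are retained, which fits the low copy number given in the catalogue. An f1 origin is also present, and short tetracycline-resistance fragments appear to be non-functional backbone remnants.

The expression cassette consists of a T7 promoter followed directly by a lac operator, the T7 gene 10 ribosome binding site and a T7 terminator. A lacI gene on the plasmid supplies repressor, so expression is IPTG-inducible in hosts that provide T7 RNA polymerase. The open reading frame encodes an N-terminal 6xHis-SUMO tag (yeast SMT3) fused to a 153 bp fragment of human IST1 covering residues 316-366. The SUMO portion and the IST1 fragment are annotated, but the N-terminal His tag is not called separately in the feature table. His-SUMO fusions generally allow affinity purification, after which the tag can be removed with a SUMO-specific protease.

The IST1 fragment carries a non-native C-terminal cysteine, included according to the record for fluorescence polarization binding assays, presumably as a site for attaching a fluorophore. It also carries the L328D substitution, which diminishes binding to MIT domains and so makes this a binding-impaired variant. The His-tag and T7 gene 10-derived fragments annotated downstream of the insert look like vector sequence. The record does not state whether they are translated.
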