Addgene plasmid #193035: pCA528 IST1 L328D (316-366)(C-Cys)
Purpose: Bacterial expression plasmid for IST1 (316-366) with C-terminal Cysteine for fluorescence polarization binding assays. Contains L328D mutation that diminishes binding to MIT domains.
Depositing lab: Wesley Sundquist. Depositing organization: University of Utah. Publication: The Calpain-7 protease functions together with the ESCRT-III protein IST1 within the midbody to regulate the timing and completion of abscission. Paine EL, Skalicky JJ, Whitby FG, Mackay DR, Ullman KS, Hill CP, Sundquist WI. Elife. 2023 Sep 29;12:e84515. doi: 10.7554/eLife.84515. PubMed 37772788.
Backbone
  Vector backbone: pCA528
  Vector type: Bacterial Expression
Growth in bacteria
  Bacterial resistance: Kanamycin, 50 μg/mL
  Growth temperature: 37°C
  Growth strain: DH5alpha
  Copy number: Low Copy
Gene/Insert
  Gene/Insert name: IST1 (alt name: KIAA0174)
  Species: H. sapiens (human)
  Insert size (bp): 153
  Mutation: L328D, Residues 316-366, Non-native C-terminal Cysteine
  GenBank ID: NM_001270975.2
  Entrez Gene: IST1 (a.k.a. CHMP8, OLC1)
  Promoter: T7
  Tag / fusion protein: 6xHis-Sumo (N terminal on backbone)
  Cloning method: Gibson Cloning
  Sequencing primers: 5′ T7 For; 3′ T7 Rev
Terms and licenses: Academic/Nonprofit Terms; Industry Terms: Not Available to Industry
How to cite: pCA528 IST1 L328D (316-366)(C-Cys) was a gift from Wesley Sundquist (Addgene plasmid # 193035 ; http://n2t.net/addgene:193035 ; RRID:Addgene_193035)
